Addgene plasmid #207738: qTAG-C-dTAG-Zeo
Purpose: (Empty Backbone) Empty C-terminus donor cassette. Integrate homology arms to target the C-terminus insertion of a dTAG-2A-Zeo cassette
Depositing lab: Laurence Pelletier. Depositing organization: Sinai Health System. Publication: qTAG: an adaptable plasmid scaffold for CRISPR-based endogenous tagging. Philip R, Sharma A, Matellan L, Erpf AC, Hsu WH, Tkach JM, Wyatt HDM, Pelletier L. EMBO J. 2024 Dec 12. doi: 10.1038/s44318-024-00337-5. PubMed 39668248.
Backbone
  Vector backbone: pUC19
  Backbone manufacturer: Invitrogen
  Backbone size (bp): 2686
  Vector type: Mammalian Expression, CRISPR ; Donor Cassette
  Selectable markers: Zeocin
Growth in bacteria
  Bacterial resistance: Ampicillin, 100 μg/mL
  Growth temperature: 37°C
  Growth strain: DH5alpha
  Copy number: High Copy
Gene/Insert
  Gene/Insert name: None
Terms and licenses: Academic/Nonprofit Terms; Industry Terms: Not Available to Industry
Depositor comments: Please visit https://www.biorxiv.org/content/10.1101/2023.11.01.565029v3 for bioRxiv preprint.
How to cite: qTAG-C-dTAG-Zeo was a gift from Laurence Pelletier (Addgene plasmid # 207738 ; http://n2t.net/addgene:207738 ; RRID:Addgene_207738)
