[The description below was written by a language model from this plasmid's Addgene catalogue record and pLannotate feature annotations shown in this document.]
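Description:
qTAG-C-dTAG-Zeo is an empty donor-cassette plasmid from the qTAG system for CRISPR-based endogenous tagging in mammalian cells. It is built on the pUC19 backbone, and the sequenced record is 3,628 nt. In E. coli it is maintained at high copy through the ColE1/pUC-type origin and selected with ampicillin via the β-lactamase gene and its own promoter. Remnants of the pUC19 cloning region (a lacZα fragment, lac promoter, lac operator and CAP binding site), along with short bom, rop and lacI fragments, are backbone carry-over and not functional parts of the payload.

The payload is a promoterless tag-and-selection cassette meant to be knocked in at the C-terminus of a target gene. It begins with the F36V mutant of FKBP12 (annotated as DmrB), which serves as the dTAG degron: this variant binds synthetic ligands that wild-type FKBP does not, allowing ligand-induced degradation of the fused protein. Downstream lies the ble gene from Streptoalloteichus hindustanus, conferring Zeocin resistance. According to the catalogue entry it is joined to the tag by a 2A sequence, although no 2A element is annotated in the feature table. With this layout, the resistance marker would be expressed from the endogenous locus only after correct in-frame integration. The ble cassette is flanked by lox71 and lox66 mutant sites, which should permit Cre-mediated excision of the marker after selection.

No gene insert or homology arms are present. Users add arms for their locus of interest on either side of the cassette, then supply the plasmid as a repair template alongside a CRISPR nuclease.
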