Features (pLannotate 1.2.2; 14 found; start..end, strand, type, name):
    137..236     +  misc_feature   bom (fragment): basis of mobility region from pBR322
    242..399     -  CDS            lacZα (fragment): LacZα fragment of β-galactosidase; lacZ fragment
    444..764     +  CDS            DmrB: F36V mutant of FK506-binding protein FKBP12 binds synthetic ligands that do not bind wild-type FKBP
    843..876     +  protein_bind   lox71: Left element (LE) mutant of loxP (Araki et al., 2010). Cre-mediated recombination occurs in the 8-bp core sequence (GCATACAT). Cre recombinase
    951..1322    +  CDS            ble: BLE_STRHI - Experimental evidence at protein level: Swiss-Prot protein existence level 1. Binding protein with a strong affinity to the bleomycin family of antibiotics. From Streptoalloteichus hindustanus.
   1329..1362    +  protein_bind   lox66: Right element (RE) mutant of loxP (Araki et al., 2010). Cre-mediated recombination occurs in the 8-bp core sequence (GCATACAT). Cre recombinase
   1431..1447    -  protein_bind   lac operator: The lac repressor binds to the lac operator to inhibit transcription in E. coli. This inhibition can be relieved by adding lactose or isopropyl-β-D-thiogalactopyranoside (IPTG). lac repressor encoded by lacI
   1455..1485    -  promoter       lac promoter: promoter for the E. coli lac operon
   1500..1521    -  protein_bind   CAP binding site: CAP binding activates transcription in the presence of cAMP. E. coli catabolite activator protein
   1534..1626    -  CDS            lacI (fragment): lac repressor; lacI; The lac repressor binds to the lac operator to inhibit transcription in E. coli. This inhibition can be relieved by adding lactose or isopropyl-β-D-thiogalactopyranoside (IPTG).
   1809..2397    -  rep_origin     ori: high-copy-number ColE1/pMB1/pBR322/pUC origin of replication
   2568..3428    -  CDS            AmpR: β-lactamase; bla; confers resistance to ampicillin, carbenicillin, and related antibiotics
   3429..3533    -  promoter       AmpR promoter: bla
   3628..35      +  CDS            rop (fragment) (across the origin): Rop protein, which maintains plasmids at low copy number; rop
>Addgene plasmid #207738 | qTAG-C-dTAG-Zeo | addgene full sequence | sequence record 413786 | Addgene NGS Result
TCGCGCGTTTCGGTGATGACGGTGAAAACCTCTGACACATGCAGCTCCCGGAGACGGTCACAGCTTGTCT
GTAAGCGGATGCCGGGAGCAGACAAGCCCGTCAGGGCGCGTCAGCGGGTGTTGGCGGGTGTCGGGGCTGG
CTTAACTATGCGGCATCAGAGCAGATTGTACTGAGAGTGCACCATATGCGGTGTGAAATACCGCACAGAT
GCGTAAGGAGAAAATACCGCATCAGGCGCCATTCGCCATTCAGGCTGCGCAACTGTTGGGAAGGGCGATC
GGTGCGGGCCTCTTCGCTATTACGCCAGCTGGCGAAAGGGGGATGTGCTGCAAGGCGATTAAGTTGGGTA
ACGCCAGGGTTTTCCCAGTCACGACGTTGTAAAACGACGGCCAGTGAATTCGGAGGAAGCGGAGGATCTG
GCGGTACCGGTGGAGGCGGATCTGGAGTGCAGGTGGAAACCATCTCCCCAGGAGACGGGCGCACCTTCCC
CAAGCGCGGCCAGACCTGCGTGGTGCACTACACCGGGATGCTTGAAGATGGAAAGAAAGTTGATTCCAGC
CGGGACAGAAACAAGCCCTTTAAGTTTATGCTAGGCAAGCAGGAGGTGATCCGAGGCTGGGAAGAAGGGG
TTGCCCAGATGAGTGTGGGTCAGAGAGCCAAACTGACTATATCTCCAGATTATGCCTATGGTGCCACTGG
GCACCCAGGCATCATCCCACCACATGCCACTCTCGTCTTCGATGTGGAGCTTCTAAAACTGGAAGGAGGT
GGCGGTTCCGGCAAGCCCATCCCCAACCCCCTGCTGGGCCTGGACAGCACCGGAGGTGGCGGATCAACGC
GTTACCGTTCGTATAGCATACATTATACGAAGTTATCTGGATCCGGAGCTACTAACTTCAGCCTGCTGAA
GCAGGCCGGAGACGTGGAGGAGAACCCTGGACCTTCTAGAATGGCCAAGTTGACCAGTGCCGTTCCGGTG
CTCACCGCGCGCGACGTCGCCGGAGCGGTCGAGTTCTGGACCGACCGGCTCGGGTTCAGCCGGGACTTCG
TGGAGGACGACTTCGCCGGTGTGGTCCGGGACGACGTGACCCTGTTCATCAGCGCGGTCCAGGACCAGGT
GGTGCCGGACAACACCCTGGCCTGGGTGTGGGTGCGCGGCCTGGACGAGCTGTACGCCGAGTGGTCGGAG
GTCGTGTCCACGAACTTCCGGGACGCCTCCGGGCCGGCCATGACCGAGATCGGCGAGCAGCCGTGGGGGC
GGGAGTTCGCCCTGCGCGACCCGGCCGGCAACTGCGTGCACTTCGTGGCCGAGGAGCAGGACCCCGGGAT
AACTTCGTATAGCATACATTATACGAACGGTAGCCTCGAGACCGGTAAGAGCAAGTGAAAGCTTGGCGTA
ATCATGGTCATAGCTGTTTCCTGTGTGAAATTGTTATCCGCTCACAATTCCACACAACATACGAGCCGGA
AGCATAAAGTGTAAAGCCTGGGGTGCCTAATGAGTGAGCTAACTCACATTAATTGCGTTGCGCTCACTGC
CCGCTTTCCAGTCGGGAAACCTGTCGTGCCAGCTGCATTAATGAATCGGCCAACGCGCGGGGAGAGGCGG
TTTGCGTATTGGGCGCTCTTCCGCTTCCTCGCTCACTGACTCGCTGCGCTCGGTCGTTCGGCTGCGGCGA
GCGGTATCAGCTCACTCAAAGGCGGTAATACGGTTATCCACAGAATCAGGGGATAACGCAGGAAAGAACA
TGTGAGCAAAAGGCCAGCAAAAGGCCAGGAACCGTAAAAAGGCCGCGTTGCTGGCGTTTTTCCATAGGCT
CCGCCCCCCTGACGAGCATCACAAAAATCGACGCTCAAGTCAGAGGTGGCGAAACCCGACAGGACTATAA
AGATACCAGGCGTTTCCCCCTGGAAGCTCCCTCGTGCGCTCTCCTGTTCCGACCCTGCCGCTTACCGGAT
ACCTGTCCGCCTTTCTCCCTTCGGGAAGCGTGGCGCTTTCTCATAGCTCACGCTGTAGGTATCTCAGTTC
GGTGTAGGTCGTTCGCTCCAAGCTGGGCTGTGTGCACGAACCCCCCGTTCAGCCCGACCGCTGCGCCTTA
TCCGGTAACTATCGTCTTGAGTCCAACCCGGTAAGACACGACTTATCGCCACTGGCAGCAGCCACTGGTA
ACAGGATTAGCAGAGCGAGGTATGTAGGCGGTGCTACAGAGTTCTTGAAGTGGTGGCCTAACTACGGCTA
CACTAGAAGAACAGTATTTGGTATCTGCGCTCTGCTGAAGCCAGTTACCTTCGGAAAAAGAGTTGGTAGC
TCTTGATCCGGCAAACAAACCACCGCTGGTAGCGGTGGTTTTTTTGTTTGCAAGCAGCAGATTACGCGCA
GAAAAAAAGGATCTCAAGAAGATCCTTTGATCTTTTCTACGGGGTCTGACGCTCAGTGGAACGAAAACTC
ACGTTAAGGGATTTTGGTCATGAGATTATCAAAAAGGATCTTCACCTAGATCCTTTTAAATTAAAAATGA
AGTTTTAAATCAATCTAAAGTATATATGAGTAAACTTGGTCTGACAGTTACCAATGCTTAATCAGTGAGG
CACCTATCTCAGCGATCTGTCTATTTCGTTCATCCATAGTTGCCTGACTCCCCGTCGTGTAGATAACTAC
GATACGGGAGGGCTTACCATCTGGCCCCAGTGCTGCAATGATACCGCGAGACCCACGCTCACCGGCTCCA
GATTTATCAGCAATAAACCAGCCAGCCGGAAGGGCCGAGCGCAGAAGTGGTCCTGCAACTTTATCCGCCT
CCATCCAGTCTATTAATTGTTGCCGGGAAGCTAGAGTAAGTAGTTCGCCAGTTAATAGTTTGCGCAACGT
TGTTGCCATTGCTACAGGCATCGTGGTGTCACGCTCGTCGTTTGGTATGGCTTCATTCAGCTCCGGTTCC
CAACGATCAAGGCGAGTTACATGATCCCCCATGTTGTGCAAAAAAGCGGTTAGCTCCTTCGGTCCTCCGA
TCGTTGTCAGAAGTAAGTTGGCCGCAGTGTTATCACTCATGGTTATGGCAGCACTGCATAATTCTCTTAC
TGTCATGCCATCCGTAAGATGCTTTTCTGTGACTGGTGAGTACTCAACCAAGTCATTCTGAGAATAGTGT
ATGCGGCGACCGAGTTGCTCTTGCCCGGCGTCAATACGGGATAATACCGCGCCACATAGCAGAACTTTAA
AAGTGCTCATCATTGGAAAACGTTCTTCGGGGCGAAAACTCTCAAGGATCTTACCGCTGTTGAGATCCAG
TTCGATGTAACCCACTCGTGCACCCAACTGATCTTCAGCATCTTTTACTTTCACCAGCGTTTCTGGGTGA
GCAAAAACAGGAAGGCAAAATGCCGCAAAAAAGGGAATAAGGGCGACACGGAAATGTTGAATACTCATAC
TCTTCCTTTTTCAATATTATTGAAGCATTTATCAGGGTTATTGTCTCATGAGCGGATACATATTTGAATG
TATTTAGAAAAATAAACAAATAGGGGTTCCGCGCACATTTCCCCGAAAAGTGCCACCTGACGTCTAAGAA
ACCATTATTATCATGACATTAACCTATAAAAATAGGCGTATCACGAGGCCCTTTCGTC
